Addgene plasmid #20638: pWZL Neo Myr Flag STK32A
Depositing lab: William Hahn & Jean Zhao. Depositing organization: Dana-Farber Cancer Institute. Publication: Integrative Genomic Approaches Identify IKBKE as a Breast Cancer Oncogene (Kinase Library Clones). Boehm JS, Zhao JJ, Yao J, Kim SY, Firestein R, Dunn IF, Sjostrom SK, Garraway LA, Weremowicz S, Richardson AL, Greulich H, Stewart CJ, Mulvey LA, Shen RR, Ambrogio L, Hirozane-Kishikawa T, Hill DE, Vidal M, Meyerson M, Grenier JK, Hinkle G, Root DE, Roberts TM, Lander ES, Polyak K, Hahn WC. Cell. 2007 Jun 15. 129(6):1065-1079. 10.1016/j.cell.2007.03.052 PubMed 17574021.
Backbone
  Vector backbone: pWZL-Neo-Myr-Flag-DEST
  Backbone manufacturer: William Hahn Lab (available at Addgene, #15300)
  Vector type: Mammalian Expression, Retroviral
  Selectable markers: Neomycin (select with G418)
Growth in bacteria
  Bacterial resistance: Ampicillin, 100 μg/mL
  Growth temperature: 37°C
  Growth strain: Stbl3
  Growth instructions: Stbl3 cells to prevent recombination.
  Copy number: Unknown
Gene/Insert
  Gene/Insert name: STK32A (alt name: serine/threonine kinase 32A)
  Species: H. sapiens (human)
  GenBank ID: NM_145001
  Entrez Gene: STK32A (a.k.a. YANK1, MGC22688)
  Tag / fusion protein: Myr (N terminal on backbone); Flag (N terminal on backbone)
  Cloning method: Gateway Cloning
  Sequencing primers: 5′ pWZL-Fwd (GAA CCT CCT CGT TCG ACC); 3′ pWZL-Rev (TTC CGG GCC CTC ACA TTG)
Resource information
  A portion of this plasmid was derived from a plasmid made by: 4-B1
Terms and licenses: Academic/Nonprofit Terms; Industry Terms: Not Available to Industry
Depositor comments: ORFs were cloned into Gateway compatible pEntry vectors. An LR recombination reaction was performed to move the ORF to pWZL-Neo-Myr-Flag DEST such that the ORF would have 5' myristoylation and flag tags. This plasmid is part of a kinase library, and the gene has been verified, but has not been fully sequenced for minor mutations. Please see the following link for plasmids from this article that are not part of the kinase library http://www.addgene.org/pubmed/17574021
How to cite: pWZL Neo Myr Flag STK32A was a gift from William Hahn & Jean Zhao (Addgene plasmid # 20638 ; http://n2t.net/addgene:20638 ; RRID:Addgene_20638)
