[The description below was written by a language model from this plasmid's Addgene catalogue record.]
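Description:
pWZL Neo Myr Flag STK32A is a retroviral mammalian expression plasmid built on the Gateway-compatible pWZL-Neo-Myr-Flag-DEST backbone. It is propagated in bacteria under ampicillin selection, using a recombination-deficient strain because the repeated retroviral sequences typical of such vectors can be unstable. Once delivered to mammalian cells, transduced populations are selected with G418 through the neomycin resistance marker. The record includes no feature table and does not state the promoter, the origin of replication, or how the neomycin marker is expressed relative to the insert. The copy number is listed as unknown.

The payload is the open reading frame of human STK32A (serine/threonine kinase 32A, also known as YANK1). It was first cloned into a Gateway entry vector and then transferred into the destination backbone by an LR recombination reaction. This places the ORF downstream of backbone-encoded N-terminal myristoylation and Flag sequences. The myristoylation signal directs lipid modification that tethers the fusion protein to cellular membranes, a strategy commonly used to promote constitutive activation of kinases. The Flag epitope allows detection or immunoprecipitation of the expressed protein.

The construct is one member of a library of myristoylated, Flag-tagged human kinases associated with a study that used integrative genomic approaches to identify breast cancer oncogenes. It therefore suits stable retroviral overexpression of a membrane-targeted kinase in gain-of-function or transformation screens. The depositors note that the identity of the gene was verified, but the insert was not fully sequenced, so minor mutations cannot be excluded.
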