>Addgene plasmid #20638 | pWZL Neo Myr Flag STK32A | addgene partial sequence | sequence record 26465 | 20638 with pWZL-Fwd
CTCCTTCTCTAGGCGCCGGCCGGATCCAGAATTCGCCACCATGGGGTCTTCAAAATCTAAACCAAAGGAC
CCCAGCCAGCGCCGGCGCAGGATCCGAGGTTACCTTGACTACAAAGACGATGACGACAAGCAATTGACAA
GTTTGTACAAAAAAGTTGGCATGGGAGCCAACACTTCAAGAAAACCACCAGTGTTTGATGAAAATGAAGA
TGTCAACTTTGACCACTTTGAAATTTTGCGAGCCATTGGGAAAGGCAGTTTTGGGAAGGTCTGCATTGTA
CAGAAGAATGATACCAAGAAGATGTACGCAATGAAGTACATGAATAAACAAAAGTGCGTGGAGCGCAATG
AAGTGAGAAATGTCTTCAAGGAACTCCAGATCATGCAGGGTCTGGAGCACCCTTTCCTGGTTAATTTGTG
GTATTCCTTCCAAGATGAGGAAGACATGTTCATGGTGGTGGACCTCCTGCTGGGTGGAGACCTGCGTTAT
CACCTGCAACAGAACGTCCACTTCAAGGAAGAAACAGTGAAGCTCTTCATCTGTGAGCTGGTCATGGCCC
TGGACTACCTGCAGAACCAGCGCATCATTCACAGGGATATGAAGCCTGACAATATTTTACTTGACGAACA
TGATACCTGGCTCTCCTACAAGTCCCACTGCCCAACTTTCTTGTACAAAGTGGTTTGATCTAGTCGACCA
ATTCCGGTTATTTTCCACCATATTGCCGTCTTTTGGCAATGTGAGGGCCC
